>Addgene plasmid #227940 | pLY071c | addgene full sequence | sequence record 454446 | Addgene NGS Result
GGGCGGAGATTTCCTGGAAGATGCCAGGAAGATACTTAACAGGGAAGTGAGAGGGCCGCGGCAAAGCCGT
TTTTCCATAGGCTCCGCCCCCCTGACAAGCATCACGAAATCTGACGCTCAAATCAGTGGTGGCGAAACCC
GACAGGACTATAAAGATACCAGGCGTTTCCCCCTGGCGGCTCCCTCGTGCGCTCTCCTGTTCCTGCCTTT
CGGTTTACCGGTGTCATTCCGCTGTTATGGCCGCGTTTGTCTCATTCCACGCCTGACACTCAGTTCCGGG
TAGGCAGTTCGCTCCAAGCTGGACTGTATGCACGAACCCCCCGTTCAGTCCGACCGCTGCGCCTTATCCG
GTAACTATCGTCTTGAGTCCAACCCGGAAAGACATGCAAAAGCACCACTGGCAGCAGCCACTGGTAATTG
ATTTAGAGGAGTTAGTCTTGAAGTCATGCGCCGGTTAAGGCTAAACTGAAAGGACAAGTTTTGGTGACTG
CGCTCCTCCAAGCCAGTTACCTCGGTTCAAAGAGTTGGTAGCTCAGAGAACCTTCGAAAAACCGCCCTGC
AAGGCGGTTTTTTCGTTTTCAGAGCAAGATATTACGCGCAGACCAAAACGATCTCAAGAAGATCATCTTA
TTAAGGAGCCCCATACGATATACGAGAGGACATCCGGGCAAATGCAACGAAAGGCTCAGTCGAAAGACTG
GGCCTTTCGTTGCAGACTTAGGGACCCTTCACTGCCCGCTTTCCAGTCGGGAAACCTGTCGTGCCAGCTG
CATTAATGAATCGGCCAACGCGCGGGGAGAGGCGGTTTGCGTATTGGGCGCCAGGGTGGTTTTTCTTTTC
ACCAGTGAGACGGGCAACAGCTGATTGCCCTTCACCGCCTGGCCCTGAGAGAGTTGCAGCAAGCGGTCCA
CGCTGGTTTGCCCCAGCAGGCGAAAATCCTGTTTGATGGTGGTTAACGGCGGGATATAACATGAGCTGTC
TTCGGTATCGTCGTATCCCACTACCGAGATATCCGCACCAACGCGCAGCCCGGACTCGGTAATGGCGCGC
ATTGCGCCCAGCGCCATCTGATCGTTGGCAACCAGCATCGCAGTGGGAACGATGCCCTCATTCAGCATTT
GCATGGTTTGTTGAAAACCGGACATGGCACTCCAGTCGCCTTCCCGTTCCGCTATCGGCTGAATTTGATT
GCGAGTGAGATATTTATGCCAGCCAGCCAGACGCAGACGCGCCGAGACAGAACTTAATGGGCCCGCTAAC
AGCGCGATTTGCTGGTGACCCAATGCGACCAGATGCTCCACGCCCAGTCGCGTACCGTCTTCATGGGAGA
AAATAATACTGTTGATGGGTGTCTGGTCAGAGACATCAAGAAATAACGCCGGAACATTAGTGCAGGCAGC
TTCCACAGCAATGGCATCCTGGTCATCCAGCGGATAGTTAATGATCAGCCCACTGACGCGTTGCGCGAGA
AGATTGTGCACCGCCGCTTTACAGGCTTCGACGCCGCTTCGTTCTACCATCGACACCACCACGCTGGCAC
CCAGTTGATCGGCGCGAGATTTAATCGCCGCGACAATTTGCGACGGCGCGTGCAGGGCCAGACTGGAGGT
GGCAACGCCAATCAGCAACGACTGTTTGCCCGCCAGTTGTTGTGCCACGCGGTTGGGAATGTAATTCAGC
TCCGCCATCGCCGCTTCCACTTTTTCCCGCGTTTTCGCAGAAACGTGGCTGGCCTGGTTCACCACGCGGG
AAACGGTCTGATAAGAGACACCGGCATACTCTGCGACATCGTATAACGTTACTGGTTTCACATTCACCAC
CCTGAATTGACTCTCTTCCGGGCGCTATCATGCCATACCGCGAAAGGTTTTGCGCCATTCGATGGTGTCG
CGCAACGCAATTAATGTAAGTTAGCTCACTCATTAGGCACAATTCTCATGTTTGACAGCTTATCATCGAC
TGCACGGTGCACCAATGCTTCTGGCGTCAGGCAGCCATCGGAAGCTGTGGTATGGCTGTGCAGGTCGTAA
ATCACTGCATAATTCGTGTCGCTCAAGGCGCACTCCCGTTCTGGATAATGTTTTTTGCGCCGACATCATA
ACGGTTCTGGCAAATATTCTGAAATGAGCTGTTGACAATTAATCATCGGCTCGTATAATGTGTGGAATTG
TGAGCGGATAACAATTTCACACAGGAAACAGCCAGTCCGTTTAGGTGTTTTCACGAGCACTTCACCAACA
ATAGGTGCAGTAAGGAGGAAAAAAAAATGGTTAAAGTTATCGGTCGTCGTTCCTTCGGAGTGCAAAGAAT
ATTTGATATTGGTCTTCCCCAAGACCATAATTTTCTGCTAGCCAATGGGGCGATCGCCCACAACTGTCAT
GTTGTTGGTGTTATTTGTCTCAGTTTCGGCACCGAAATTTTAACCGTTGAGTACGGCCCATTGTCCATTG
GCAAAATTGTGAGTGAAGAAATTAATTGTTCTGTGTACAGTGTTGATCCAAAAGGGAAAGTTTACACCCA
GGCGATCGCCCAATGGCATGACCGGGGAGAGCAGGAAGTATTGGAATATGAATTGGAAGATGGTTCAGTA
ATCCGAGCTACCTCTGACCGCCGCTTTTTAACCACCGATTATCGACTGGTGGCGATCGAAGAAATTTTTG
CAAGGCAACTGGACTTGTTGACTTTAGAAAAAAATTAAGCAAACTGAAGAAGCTCTTGACAACCATCGTC
TTCCCTTTCCATTACTTGACGCTGGGACAATTAAAACGACAAATCCTGGTGTATCCGCTTGGGCAGGTCA
ACACAGCTTATACTGCGGGACAATTGGTCACATATAACGGCAAGACGTATAAATGTTTGCAGCCCCATAC
CTCCTTGGCAGGATGGGAACCATCCAACGTTCCTGCCTTGTGGCAGCTTCAATGAATTAACGGCACTGCG
AAAAAACCCCGCCGAAGCGGGGTTTTTTGCGAAATATAATGACCCTCTTGATAACCCAAGAGGGCATTTT
TTAATGCCCATGGCGTACGGATCTTAGAAAAACTCATCGAGCATCAAATGAAACTGCAATTTATTCATAT
CAGGATTATCAATACCATATTTTTGAAAAAGCCGTTTCTGTAATGAAGGAGAAAACTCACCGAGGCAGTT
CCATAGGATGGCAAGATCCTGGTATCGGTCTGCGATTCCGACTCGTCCAACATCAATACAACCTATTAAT
TTCCCCTCGTCAAAAATAAGGTTATCAAGTGAGAAATCACCATGAGTGACGACTGAATCCGGTGAGAATG
GCAAAAGTTTATGCATTTCTTTCCAGACTTGTTCAACAGGCCAGCCATTACGCTCGTCATCAAAATCACT
CGCATCAACCAAACCGTTATTCATTCGTGATTGCGCCTGAGCGAGACGAAATACGCGATCGCTGTTAAAA
GGACAATTACAAACAGGAATCGAATGCAACCGGCGCAGGAACACTGCCAGCGCATCAACAATATTTTCAC
CTGAATCAGGATATTCTTCTAATACCTGGAATGCTGTTTTCCCGGGGATCGCAGTGGTGAGTAACCATGC
ATCATCAGGAGTACGGATAAAATGCTTGATGGTCGGAAGAGGCATAAATTCCGTCAGCCAGTTTAGTCTG
ACCATCTCATCTGTAACATCATTGGCAACGCTACCTTTGCCATGTTTCAGAAACAACTCTGGCGCATCGG
GCTTCCCATACAATCGATAGATTGTCGCACCTGATTGCCCGACATTATCGCGAGCCCATTTATACCCATA
TAAATCAGCATCCATGTTGGAATTTAATCGCGGCCTAGAGCAAGACGTTTCCCGTTGAATATGGCTCATA
ACACCCCTTGTATTACTGTTTATGTAAGCAGACAGTTTTATTGTTCATGAAGAGAAACCTACGGATCG
Features (pLannotate 1.2.2; 11 found; start..end, strand, type, name):
     72..617     -  rep_origin     p15A ori: Plasmids containing the medium-copy-number p15A origin of replication can be propagated in E. coli cells that contain a second plasmid with the ColE1 origin.
    676..711     -  terminator     rrnB T1 terminator (fragment): Escherichia coli rrnB; transcription terminator T1 from the E. coli rrnB gene
    729..1811    -  CDS            lacI: lac repressor; lacI; The lac repressor binds to the lac operator to inhibit transcription in E. coli. This inhibition can be relieved by adding lactose or isopropyl-β-D-thiogalactopyranoside (IPTG).
   1812..1889    -  promoter       lacI promoter: lacI
   1902..1923    +  protein_bind   CAP binding site: CAP binding activates transcription in the presence of cAMP. E. coli catabolite activator protein
   1942..1959    +  promoter       tet promoter (fragment): E. coli promoter for tetracycline efflux protein gene
   2132..2160    +  promoter       tac promoter: strong E. coli promoter; hybrid between the trp and lac UV5 promoters
   2168..2184    +  protein_bind   lac operator: The lac repressor binds to the lac operator to inhibit transcription in E. coli. This inhibition can be relieved by adding lactose or isopropyl-β-D-thiogalactopyranoside (IPTG). lac repressor encoded by lacI
   2396..2689    +  CDS            dnaE-N (fragment): DPO3A_SYNY3 - Experimental evidence at protein level: Swiss-Prot protein existence level 1. DNA polymerase III is a complex, multichain enzyme responsible for most of the replicative synthesis in bacteria. This DNA polymerase also exhibits 3' to 5' exonuclease activity. The alpha chain is the DNA polymerase (By similarity). From Synechocystis sp. (strain PCC 6803 / Kazusa).
   2766..2922    +  CDS            CBD (fragment): chitin binding domain from chitinase A1 (Watanabe et al., 1994); Bacillus circulans chiA
   3034..3849    -  CDS            KanR: aminoglycoside phosphotransferase; aph(3')-Ia; confers resistance to kanamycin in bacteria or G418 (Geneticin®) in eukaryotes
