[The description below was written by a language model from this plasmid's Addgene catalogue record and pLannotate feature annotations shown in this document.]
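Description:
pLY071c is a bacterial expression plasmid of about 3.9 kb that encodes a SICLOPPS (split-intein circular ligation of peptides and proteins) precursor for producing the cyclic heptapeptide cyclo-CHVVGVI inside E. coli. No named backbone is recorded. The annotated sequence shows a p15A origin of replication, which is compatible with ColE1-type plasmids in the same cell, and a kanamycin resistance gene (aph(3')-Ia) for selection. The catalogue lists the plasmid as high copy, whereas p15A is generally regarded as a medium-copy origin; the record does not resolve this difference.

Expression is driven by a tac promoter with a downstream lac operator. The plasmid carries its own lacI gene under the lacI promoter, so transcription is repressed until relieved by IPTG or lactose. A CAP binding site and a short tet promoter fragment are also annotated upstream. The insert is a synthetic, evolved version of the Synechocystis sp. (Ssp) DnaE split intein, described as carrying multiple mutations and a frameshift deletion. In the SICLOPPS arrangement the C-terminal intein fragment is placed before the target peptide and the N-terminal fragment after it, so that intein splicing joins the peptide's ends and releases a head-to-tail cyclized product. The feature table detects the DnaE N-intein fragment followed by a partial chitin binding domain, a tag commonly used for affinity capture of the precursor. The C-intein and the peptide-coding segment are not annotated separately but presumably lie between the operator and the N-intein. According to the associated publication title, the construct comes from work on discovering cyclic peptide inhibitors of protein aggregation by continuous selection.
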