Addgene plasmid #227940: pLY071c
Purpose: SICLOPPS precursor for cyclo-CHVVGVI
Depositing lab: Tina Wang. Depositing organization: University of Wisconsin, Madison. Publication: Rapid discovery of cyclic peptide protein aggregation inhibitors by continuous selection. Yang L, Zhang J, Andon JS, Li L, Wang T. Nat Chem Biol. 2025 Jan 13. doi: 10.1038/s41589-024-01823-x. PubMed 39806068.
Backbone
  Vector backbone: n/a
  Vector type: Bacterial Expression
Growth in bacteria
  Bacterial resistance: Kanamycin, 50 μg/mL
  Growth temperature: 37°C
  Growth strain: DH5alpha
  Copy number: High Copy
Gene/Insert
  Gene/Insert name: Evolved Ssp SICLOPPS-CHVVGVI
  Species: Synthetic
  Mutation: Evolved Ssp split inteins with multiple mutations and a frameshift deletion
  Cloning method: Other
Terms and licenses: Academic/Nonprofit Terms; Industry Terms: Not Available to Industry
How to cite: pLY071c was a gift from Tina Wang (Addgene plasmid # 227940 ; http://n2t.net/addgene:227940 ; RRID:Addgene_227940)
